>Addgene plasmid #46092 | pAC-3-QFBD-G4MDAD | depositor full sequence | sequence record 64984 | pAC-3-QFBD-G4MDAD sequence 9199 bps
GACGAAAGGGCCTCGTGATACGCCTATTTTTATAGGTTAATGTCATGATAATAATGGTTTCTTAGACGTC
AGGTGGCACTTTTCGGGGAAATGTGCGCGGAACCCCTATTTGTTTATTTTTCTAAATACATTCAAATATG
TATCCGCTCATGAGACAATAACCCTGATAAATGCTTCAATAATATTGAAAAAGGAAGAGTATGAGTATTC
AACATTTCCGTGTCGCCCTTATTCCCTTTTTTGCGGCATTTTGCCTTCCTGTTTTTGCTCACCCAGAAAC
GCTGGTGAAAGTAAAAGATGCTGAAGATCAGTTGGGTGCACGAGTGGGTTACATCGAACTGGATCTCAAC
AGCGGTAAGATCCTTGAGAGTTTTCGCCCCGAAGAACGTTTTCCAATGATGAGCACTTTTAAAGTTCTGC
TATGTGGCGCGGTATTATCCCGTATTGACGCCGGGCAAGAGCAACTCGGTCGCCGCATACACTATTCTCA
GAATGACTTGGTTGAGTACTCACCAGTCACAGAAAAGCATCTTACGGATGGCATGACAGTAAGAGAATTA
TGCAGTGCTGCCATAACCATGAGTGATAACACTGCGGCCAACTTACTTCTGACAACGATCGGAGGACCGA
AGGAGCTAACCGCTTTTTTGCACAACATGGGGGATCATGTAACTCGCCTTGATCGTTGGGAACCGGAGCT
GAATGAAGCCATACCAAACGACGAGCGTGACACCACGATGCCTGTAGCAATGGCAACAACGTTGCGCAAA
CTATTAACTGGCGAACTACTTACTCTAGCTTCCCGGCAACAATTAATAGACTGGATGGAGGCGGATAAAG
TTGCAGGACCACTTCTGCGCTCGGCCCTTCCGGCTGGCTGGTTTATTGCTGATAAATCTGGAGCCGGTGA
GCGTGGGTCTCGCGGTATCATTGCAGCACTGGGGCCAGATGGTAAGCCCTCCCGTATCGTAGTTATCTAC
ACGACGGGGAGTCAGGCAACTATGGATGAACGAAATAGACAGATCGCTGAGATAGGTGCCTCACTGATTA
AGCATTGGTAACTGTCAGACCAAGTTTACTCATATATACTTTAGATTGATTTAAAACTTCATTTTTAATT
TAAAAGGATCTAGGTGAAGATCCTTTTTGATAATCTCATGACCAAAATCCCTTAACGTGAGTTTTCGTTC
CACTGAGCGTCAGACCCCGTAGAAAAGATCAAAGGATCTTCTTGAGATCCTTTTTTTCTGCGCGTAATCT
GCTGCTTGCAAACAAAAAAACCACCGCTACCAGCGGTGGTTTGTTTGCCGGATCAAGAGCTACCAACTCT
TTTTCCGAAGGTAACTGGCTTCAGCAGAGCGCAGATACCAAATACTGTCCTTCTAGTGTAGCCGTAGTTA
GGCCACCACTTCAAGAACTCTGTAGCACCGCCTACATACCTCGCTCTGCTAATCCTGTTACCAGTGGCTG
CTGCCAGTGGCGATAAGTCGTGTCTTACCGGGTTGGACTCAAGACGATAGTTACCGGATAAGGCGCAGCG
GTCGGGCTGAACGGGGGGTTCGTGCACACAGCCCAGCTTGGAGCGAACGACCTACACCGAACTGAGATAC
CTACAGCGTGAGCTATGAGAAAGCGCCACGCTTCCCGAAGGGAGAAAGGCGGACAGGTATCCGGTAAGCG
GCAGGGTCGGAACAGGAGAGCGCACGAGGGAGCTTCCAGGGGGAAACGCCTGGTATCTTTATAGTCCTGT
CGGGTTTCGCCACCTCTGACTTGAGCGTCGATTTTTGTGATGCTCGTCAGGGGGGCGGAGCCTATGGAAA
AACGCCAGCAACGCGGCCTTTTTACGGTTCCTGGCCTTTTGCTGGCCTTTTGCTCACATGTTCTTTCCTG
CGTTATCCCCTGATTCTGTGGATAACCGTATTACCGCCTTTGAGTGAGCTGATACCGCTCGCCGCAGCCG
AACGACCGAGCGCAGCGAGTCAGTGAGCGAGGAAGCGGAAGAGCGCCCAATACGCAAACCGCCTCTCCCC
GCGCGTTGGCCGATTCATTAATGCAGCTGGCACGACAGGTTTCCCGACTGGAAAGCGGGCAGTGAGCGCA
ACGCAATTAATGTGAGTTAGCTCACTCATTAGGCACCCCAGGCTTTACACTTTATGCTTCCGGCTCGTAT
GTTGTGTGGAATTGTGAGCGGATAACAATTTCACACAGGAAACAGCTATGACCATGATTACGAATTCTAT
ATTCTAAAAACACAAATGATACTTCTAAAAAAAAATCATGAATGGCATCAACTCTGAATCAAATCTTTGC
AGATGCACCTACTTCTCATTTCCACTGTCACATCATTTTTCCAGATCTCGCTGCCTGTTATGTGGCCCAC
AAACCAAGACACGTTTTATGGCCATTAAAGCTGGCTGATCGTCGCCAAACACCAAATACATAATGAATAT
GTACACATTCGAGAAAGAAGCGATCAAAGAAGCGTCTTCGGGCGGAGTAGGAGAATGCGGAGGAGAAGGA
GAACGAGCTGATCTAGTATCTCTCCACAATCCAATGCCAACTGACCAACTGGCCATATTCGGAGCAATTT
GAAGCCAATTTCCATCGCCTGGCGATCGCTCCATTCTTGGCTATATGTTTTTCACCGTTACCCGGGGCCA
TTTTCAAAGACTCGTCGGCAAGATAAGATTGTGTCACTCGCTGTCTCTCTTCATTTGTCGAAGAATGCTG
AGGAATTTCGCGATGACGTCGGCGAGTATTTTGAAGAATGAGAATAATTTGTATTTATACGAAAATCAGT
TAGTGGAATTTTCTACAAAAACATGTTATCTATAGATAATTTTGTTGCAAAATATGTTGACTATGACAAA
GATTGTATGTATATACCTTTAATGTATTCTCATTTTCTTATGTATTTATAATGGCAATGATGATACTGAT
GATATTTTAAGATGATGCCAGACCAAAAGGCTTGAATTTCTGCGTCTTTTGCCGAACGCAGTGCATGTGC
AATTGTTGTTTTTTGGAATATTCAATTTTCGGACTGTCCGCTTTGATTTCAGTTTCTTGGCTTATTCAAA
AAGCAAAGTAAAGCCAAAAAAGCGAGATGGCAATACCAAATGCGGCAAAACGGTAGTGGAAGGAAAGGGG
TGCGGGGCAGCGGAAGGAAGGGTGGGGCGGGGCGTGGCGGGGTCTGTGGCTGGGCGCGACGTCACCGACG
TTGGAGCCACTCCTTTGACCATGTGTGCGTGTGTGTATTATTCGTGTCTCGCCACTCGCCGGTTGTTTTT
TTCTTTTTATGCTGCGCTCTCTCTAGCGCCATCTCGCTTACGCATGCTCAACGCACCGCATGTTGCCGTT
TCCTTTTATGCGTCATTTTGGCTCGAAATAGGCAATTATTTAAACAAAGATTAGTCAACGAAAACGCTAA
AATAAATAAGTCTACAATATGGTTACTTATTGCCATGTGTGTGCAGCCAACGATAGCAACAAAAGCAACA
ACACAGGTGGCTTTCCCTCTTTCACTTTTTGTTTGCAAGCCGCGTGCGAGCAAGACGGCACGACCGGCAA
ACGCAATTACGCTGACAAAGAGCAGACGAAGTTTTGGCGAAAAACATCAAGGCGCCTGATACGAATGCAT
TTGCAATAACAATTGCGATATTTAATATTGTTTATGAAGCTGTTTGACTTCAAAACACACAAAAAAAAAA
ATAAAACAAATTATTTGAAAGAGAATTAGGAATCGGACGCTTATCGTTAGGGTAACAACAAGAAATGCTT
ACTGAGTCACAGCCTCTGGAAAACTGCCGCAAGCCAGAGAGAGAGAGAAAAAGAGGGAGAGCAGCTTAGA
CCGCATGTGCTTGTGTGTGAGGCGTCTCTCTCTTCGTCTCTGTTGCGCAAACGCATAGACTGCACTGAAA
AAATCGATTACCTATTTTTTATGAATGAATATTTGCACTATTACTATTCAAAACTATTAAGATAGCAATC
ACATTCAATAGCCAAATACTATACCACCTGAGCGATGCAACGAAATGATCAATTTGAGCAAAAATGCTGC
ATATTTAGGACGGCATCATTATAGAAATGCTTCTTGCTGTGTACTTTTCTCTCGTCTGGCAGCTGTTTCG
CCGTTATTGTTAAAACCGGCTTAAGTTAGGTGTGTTTTCTACGACTAGCTAGTGAATGCCCTACTAGAAG
ATGTGTGTTGCACAAAATGTCCCTGGAATAACCAATTTGAAGTGCAGATAGCAGTAAACGTAAGCTAATA
TGAATATTATTTAACTGTAATGTTTTAATATCGCTGGACATTACTAATAAACCCACTATAAACACATGTA
CATATGTATGTTTTGGCATACAATGAGTAGTTGGGGAAAAAATGTGTAAAAGCACCGTGACCATCACAGC
ATAAAGATAACCAGCTGAAGTATCGAATATGAGTAACCCCCAAATTGAATCACATGCCGCAACTGATAGG
ACCCATGGAAGTACACTCTTCATGGCGATATACAAGACACACACAAGCACGAACACCCAGTTGCGGAGGA
AATTCTCCGTAAATGAAAACCCAATCGGCGAACAATTCATACCCATATATGGTAAAAGTTTTGAACGCGA
CTTGAGAGCGGAGAGCATTGCGGCTGATAAGGTTTTAGCGCTAAGCGGGCTTTATAAAACGGGCTGCGGG
ACCAGTTTTCATATCACTACCGTTTGAGTTCTTGTGCTGTGTGGATACTCCTCCCGACACAAAGCCGCTC
CATCAGCCAGCAGTCGTCTAATCCAGAGACCCCGGATCCAACATGCCACCCAAGCGCAAAACGCTTAACG
CTGCGGCTGAGGCTAACGCTCATGCCGACGGACACGCCGACGGAAACGCCGACGGACACGTGGCCAATAC
GGCCGCGTCCTCGAATAATGCGAGGTTCGCTGATCTCACTAACATCGATACTCCGGGTCTGGGACCCACA
ACTACGACCCTGCTCGTGGAACCAGCACGCTCAAAGCGTCAACGAGTGTCCCGCGCATGCGACCAGTGCC
GTGCAGCCCGAGAGAAATGCGACGGAATACAGCCTGCGTGTTTCCCGTGCGTTTCCCAGGGAAGGTCCTG
CACTTATCAGGCTTCGCCGAAAAAGAGGGGAGTTCAAACCGGTTATATTCGTACGCTGGAGCTCGCCCTC
GCCTGGATGTTTGAAAATGTCGCGCGTTCCGAAGATGCCTTGCATAACCTCCTCGTCCGTGACGCCGGAC
AAGGATCAGCTCTGCTCGTTGGTAAAGATTCGCCGGCTGCCGAGCGACTCCATGCCCGTTGGGCTACTAG
CCGTGTCAATAAGAGCATTACCCGCCTCCTCATTGACTCGGCAGCTCATCATGATAACTCCACAATTCCG
TTGGATTTTATGCCCAGGGATGCTCTTCATGGATTTGATTGGTCTGAAGAGGATGACATGTCGGATGGCT
TGCCCTTCCTGAAAACGGACCCCAACAATAATGGGTTCTTTGGCGACGGTTCTCTCTTATGTATTCTTCG
ATCTATTGGCTTTAAACCGGAAAATTACACGAACTCTAACGTTAACAGGCTCCCGACCATGATTACGGAT
AGATACACGTTGGCTTCTAGATCCACAACATCCCGTTTACTTCAAAGTTATCTCAATAATTTTCACCCCT
ACTGCCCTATCGTGCACTCACCGACGCTAATGATGTTGTATAATAACCAGATTGAAATCGCGTCGAAGGA
TCAATGGCAAATCCTTTTTAACTGCATATTAGCCATTGGAGCCTGGTGTATAGAGGGGGAATCTACTGAT
ATAGATGTTTTTTACTATCAAAATGCTAAATCTCATTTGACGAGCAAGGTCTTCGAGTCAGGTTCCATAA
TTTTGGTGACAGCCCTACATCTTCTGTCGCGATATACACAGTGGAGGCAGAAAACAAATACTAGCTATAA
TTTTCACAGCTTTTCCATAAGAATGGCCATATCATTGGGCTTGAATAGGGACCTCCCCTCGTCCTTCAGT
GATAGCAGCATTCTGGAACAAAGACGCCGAATTTGGTGGTCTGTCTACTCTTGGGAGATCCAATTGTCCC
TGCTTTATGGTCGATCCATCCAGCTTTCTCAGAATACAATCTCCTTCCCTTCTTCTGTCGACGATGTGCA
GCGTACCACAACAGGTCCCACCATATATCATGGCATCATTGAAACAGCAAGGCTCTTACAAGTTTTCACA
AAAATCTATGAACTAGACAAAACAGTAACTGCAGAAAAAAGTCCTATATGTGCAAAAAAATGCTTGATGA
TTTGTAATGAGATTGAGGAGGTTTCGAGACAGGCACCAAAGTTTTTACAAATGGATATTTCCACCACCGC
TCTAACCAATTTGTTGAAGGAACACCCTTGGCTATCCTTTACAAGATTCGAACTGAAGTGGAAACAGTTG
TCTCTTATCATTTATGTATTAAGAGATTTTTTCACTAATTTTACCCAGAAAAAGTCACAACTAGAACAGG
ATCAAAATGATCATCAAAGTTATGAAGTTAAACGATGCTCCATCATGTTAAGCGATGCAGCACAAAGAAC
TGTTATGTCTGTAAGTAGCTATATGGACAATCATAATGTCACCCCATATTTTGCCTGGAATTGTTCTTAT
TACTTGTTCAATGCAGTCCTAGTACCCATAAAGACTCTACTCTCAAACTCAAAATCGAATGCTGAGAATA
ACGAGACCGCACAATTATTACAACAAATTAACACTGTTCTGATGCTATTAAAAAAACTGGCCACTTTTAA
AATCCAGACTTGTGAAAAATACATTCAAGTACTGGAAGAGGTATGTGCGCCGTTTCTGTTATCACAGTGT
GCAATCCCATTACCGCATATCAGTTATAACAATAGTAATGGTAGCGCCATTAAAAATATTGTCGGTTCTG
CAACTATCGCCCAATACCCTACTCTTCCGGAGGAAAATGTCAACAATATCAGTGTTAAATATGTTTCTCC
TGGCTCAGTAGGGCCTTCACCTGTGCCATTGAAATCAGGAGCAAGTTTCAGTGATCTAGTCAAGCTGTTA
TCTAACCGTCCACCCTCTCGTAACTCTCCAGTGACAATACCAAGAAGCACACCTTCGCATCGCTCAGTCA
CGCCTTTTCTAGGGCAACAGCAACAGCTGCAATCATTAGTGCCACTGACCCCGTCTGCTTTGTTTGGTGG
CGCCAATTTTAATCAAAGTGGGAATATTGCTGATAGCTCATTGTCCTTCACTTTCACTAACAGTAGCAAC
GGTCCGAACCTCATAACAACTCAAACAAATTCTCAAGCGCTTTCACAACCAATTGCCTCCTCTAACGTTC
ATGATAACTTCATGAATAATGAAATCACGGCTAGTAAAATTGATGATGGTAATAATTCAAAACCACTGTC
ACCTGGTTGGACGGACCAAACTGCGTATAACGCGTTTGGAATCACTACAGGGATGTTTAATACCACTACA
ATGGATGATGTATATAACTATCTATTCGATGATGAAGATACCCCACCAAACCCAAAAAAAGAGTAAGGCC
GCGTTAACCGATCCGTCGACCATGAAGATCAAGATCATTGCCCCGCCAGAGCGCAAGTACTCTGTCTGGA
TCGGTGGCTCCATCCTGGCTTCGCTGTCCACCTTCCAGCAGATGTGGATCTCCAAGCAGGAGTACGACGA
GTCCGGCCCCTCCATTGTGCACCGCAAGTGCTTCTAAGAAGGATCGCTTGTCTGGGCAAGAGGATCAGGA
TCGGGATGGTCTTGATTCTGCTGGAGGAGGAGGAGGAGAAGTCGAGGAAGCAGCAGCGAAAGTGCAAGTG
CGAGTGGTGGAAGTTTGGAGTGCAGCACAACAAAATCAACAACAACACCAACTACAAGATGAAAAGAGCG
GAACCACCTGCACACCATCATCACTATCATCATCGTTTTGGGCGCATGTTGTGTGGTTCCAGCGTATTAA
TATAATTAATTTATTCCACATGAGATATGATATGATATACTATGTATTTTTTGTTTTTTTTTTATTTGTA
AACCTTTAATATAACAAGAACTACAAAAAATGAAAATGAGCGAAAATGCATATTCTGCCATTCCACACAC
ACACCAACAACACCCAACACACGCACACCCACAAGCTTACACACACACATTCGCGGCATGACAAGGACAT
CAAGATAAAGAAGAACTTAAAGAAGATATTTCCCAAAGCGCAAAAAGAACACACACACATTGCAAAACAC
AAACAACACACTAGCGTTTTGTACAATTCGTCAGCAACCTTATGTATTATTTTTTAATTATGATGTAATT
ATAAACAAAGTGAAACAAAAATATGAAAACAAAAAGGAAAATCAAATCTGTCTTCTCTTTCTCCCGCTCT
CCTCGCTCTCTGCTGCTAACCTCGCCCTCTCCTCTCTCATCTTTTTGTCTGTCTCTCTTCCACATTTTTG
CCGGCCGGCAAAATAATAACCCACACACACTCACACTTGGCTGCAGTTTCGCGTGCGATATTCACACACA
TTCAAGCATACAAGCATACATACATATGTATTTTTTTTTTATTTGTACACTTTTCTAATTGCATGCGTAT
CGATTGATAAGTTTACGCCTGAAAATGTTAATTAAAATGTGAAAATGCAACTGAAAAACTGATGAAATGA
AACAACAACAAGCGAACAATTTGCTACATGTGTATTGTCTAACAACCGTTACTGCAACGGTTGCTTCGGA
AAAGGGTGAAGAGGAAGAGGGCACGAGGTCGACCTGCAGGCATGCAAGCTTGGCACTGGCCGTCGTTTTA
CAACGTCGTGACTGGGAAAACCCTGGCGTTACCCAACTTAATCGCCTTGCAGCACATCCCCCTTTCGCCA
GCTGGCGTAATAGCGAAGAGGCCCGCACCGATCGCCCTTCCCAACAGTTGCGCAGCCTGAATGGCGAATG
GCGCCTGATGCGGTATTTTCTCCTTACGCATCTGTGCGGTATTTCACACCGCATATGGTGCACTCTCAGT
ACAATCTGCTCTGATGCCGCATAGTTAAGCCAGCCCCGACACCCGCCAACACCCGCTGACGCGCCCTGAC
GGGCTTGTCTGCTCCCGGCATCCGCTTACAGACAAGCTGTGACCGTCTCCGGGAGCTGCATGTGTCAGAG
GTTTTCACCGTCATCACCGAAACGCGCGA
Features (pLannotate 1.2.2; 15 found; start..end, strand, type, name):
     96..200     +  promoter       AmpR promoter: bla
    201..1061    +  CDS            AmpR: β-lactamase; bla; confers resistance to ampicillin, carbenicillin, and related antibiotics
   1232..1820    +  rep_origin     ori: high-copy-number ColE1/pMB1/pBR322/pUC origin of replication
   2003..2095    +  CDS            lacI (fragment): lac repressor; lacI; The lac repressor binds to the lac operator to inhibit transcription in E. coli. This inhibition can be relieved by adding lactose or isopropyl-β-D-thiogalactopyranoside (IPTG).
   2108..2129    +  protein_bind   CAP binding site: CAP binding activates transcription in the presence of cAMP. E. coli catabolite activator protein
   2144..2174    +  promoter       lac promoter: promoter for the E. coli lac operon
   2182..2198    +  protein_bind   lac operator: The lac repressor binds to the lac operator to inhibit transcription in E. coli. This inhibition can be relieved by adding lactose or isopropyl-β-D-thiogalactopyranoside (IPTG). lac repressor encoded by lacI
   2277..4790    +  promoter       Ac5 promoter: Drosophila melanogaster actin 5C promoter
   5016..7553    +  CDS            GAL4: GAL4_YEAST - Experimental evidence at protein level: Swiss-Prot protein existence level 1. This protein is a positive regulator for the gene expression of the galactose-induced genes such as GAL1, GAL2, GAL7, GAL10, and MEL1 which code for the enzymes used to convert galactose to glucose. It recognizes a 17 base pair sequence in (5'-CGGRNNRCYNYNCNCCG-3') the upstream activating sequence (UAS-G) of these genes. From Saccharomyces cerevisiae (strain ATCC 204508 / S288c) (Baker's yeast).
   7212..7556    +  CDS            GAL4 activation domain: activation domain of the GAL4 transcriptional activator; Saccharomyces cerevisiae GAL4 (truncated)
   7639..7734    +  CDS            ACT_DICVI: Experimental evidence at transcript level: Swiss-Prot protein existence level 2. Actins are highly conserved proteins that are involved in various types of cell motility and are ubiquitously expressed in all eukaryotic cells. From Dictyocaulus viviparus (Bovine lungworm).
   8778..8801    +  misc_feature   MCS (fragment): pUC18/19 multiple cloning site
   8804..8958    +  CDS            lacZα (fragment): LacZα fragment of β-galactosidase; lacZ fragment
   8964..9063    -  misc_feature   bom (fragment): basis of mobility region from pBR322
   9165..1       -  CDS            rop (fragment) (across the origin): Rop protein, which maintains plasmids at low copy number; rop
