[The description below was written by a language model from this plasmid's Addgene catalogue record and pLannotate feature annotations shown in this document.]
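Description:
pAC-3-QFBD-G4MDAD is a 9.2 kb insect-cell expression plasmid built on the pPAC5C-PL backbone. It carries a synthetic chimeric transcription factor developed as part of a set of improved Q-system reagents. For propagation in E. coli it relies on a high-copy ColE1/pUC-type origin and an ampicillin resistance gene (β-lactamase under its own bla promoter). The scattered lac promoter/operator, lacI, lacZα, MCS, bom and rop fragments detected in the sequence are remnants of the pUC/pBR322-derived cloning backbone rather than functional parts of the design. The record does not list any selectable marker for insect cells.

The payload is a 2.75 kb open reading frame placed downstream of the Drosophila melanogaster actin 5C (Ac5) promoter, which gives strong constitutive expression in Drosophila cells. As the name and alternative names indicate, the insert fuses the recodonized DNA-binding domain of QF to the middle domain and activation domain of yeast GAL4. The annotation software recognises the GAL4-derived portion, including the C-terminal activation domain, while the roughly 225 bp between the promoter and the GAL4 match is unannotated and presumably holds the QF DNA-binding domain. A short actin-like match downstream of the coding sequence probably reflects actin 5C 3′ sequence in the backbone, likely contributing to transcript termination, although the record does not say so.

Such a chimera would be expected to bind QF target sites (QUAS) while activating transcription through GAL4 domains. The Ac5-driven format suits transient transfection assays in cultured insect cells for comparing the activity of Q-system activator variants. The record does not state the specific experiments.
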