Addgene plasmid #46092: pAC-3-QFBD-G4MDAD
Depositing lab: Christopher Potter. Depositing organization: Johns Hopkins University and School of Medicine. Publication: Improved and expanded Q-system reagents for genetic manipulations. Riabinina O, Luginbuhl D, Marr E, Liu S, Wu MN, Luo L, Potter CJ. Nat Methods. 2015 Jan 12. doi: 10.1038/nmeth.3250. PubMed 25581800.
Backbone
  Vector backbone: pPAC5C-PL
  Backbone size w/o insert (bp): 6445
  Total vector size (bp): 9199
  Vector type: Insect Expression
Growth in bacteria
  Bacterial resistance: Ampicillin, 100 μg/mL
  Growth temperature: 37°C
  Growth strain: DH5alpha
  Copy number: Unknown
Gene/Insert
  Gene/Insert name: QFBD-G4MDAD (alt names: QF recodonized; GAL4 middle domain; Gal4 Activation Domain)
  Species: Synthetic
  Insert size (bp): 2754
  Cloning method: Ligation Independent Cloning
  Sequencing primers: 5′ AC5
Terms and licenses: Academic/Nonprofit Terms; Industry Terms: Not Available to Industry
Depositor comments: Please see this additional reference https://www.ncbi.nlm.nih.gov/pubmed/20434990 for more information on the Q-system.
How to cite: pAC-3-QFBD-G4MDAD was a gift from Christopher Potter (Addgene plasmid # 46092 ; http://n2t.net/addgene:46092 ; RRID:Addgene_46092)
