>Addgene plasmid #46092 | pAC-3-QFBD-G4MDAD | addgene partial sequence | sequence record 68115 | AC5 5'-ACACAAAGCCGCTCCATCAG-3'
ACATGCCACCCAAGCGCAAAACGCTTAACGCTGCGGCTGAGGCTAACGCTCATGCCGACGGACACGCCGA
CGGAAACGCCGACGGACACGTGGCCAATACGGCCGCGTCCTCGAATAATGCGAGGTTCGCTGATCTCACT
AACATCGATACTCCGGGTCTGGGACCCACAACTACGACCCTGCTCGTGGAACCAGCACGCTCAAAGCGTC
AACGAGTGTCCCGCGCATGCGACCAGTGCCGTGCAGCCCGAGAGAAATGCGACGGAATACAGCCTGCGTG
TTTCCCGTGCGTTTCCCAGGGAAGGTCCTGCACTTATCAGGCTTCGCCGAAAAAGAGGGGAGTTCAAACC
GGTTATATTCGTACGCTGGAGCTCGCCCTCGCCTGGATGTTTGAAAATGTCGCGCGTTCCGAAGATGCCT
TGCATAACCTCCTCGTCCGTGACGCCGGACAAGGATCAGCTCTGCTCGTTGGTAAAGATTCGCCGGCTGC
CGAGCGACTCCATGCCCGTTGGGCTACTAGCCGTGTCAATAAGAGCATTACCCGCCTCCTCATTGACTCG
GCAGCTCATCATGATAACTCCACAATTCCGTTGGATTTTATGCCCAGGGATGCTCTTCATGGATTTGATT
GGTCTGAAGAGGATGACATGTCGGATGGCTTGCCCTTCCTGAAAACGGACCCCAACAATAATGGGTTCTT
TGGCGACGGTTCTCTCTTATGTATTCTTCGATCTATTGGCTTTAAACCGGAAAATTACACGAACTCTAAC
GTTAACAGGCTCCCGACCATGATTACGGATAGATACACGTTGGCTTCTAGATCCACAACATCCCGTTTAC
TTCAAAGTTATCTCAATAATTTTCACCCCTACTGCCC
