>Addgene plasmid #46092 | pAC-3-QFBD-G4MDAD | addgene partial sequence | sequence record 68324 | actin5c-pA-R 5'-ACATCTGCTGGAAGGTGGAC-3'
GAGTACTTGCGCTCTGGCGGGGCAATGATCTTGATCTTCATGGTCGACGGATCGGTTAACGCGGCCTTAC
TCTTTTTTTGGGTTTGGTGGGGTATCTTCATCATCGAATAGATAGTTATATACATCATCCATTGTAGTGG
TATTAAACATCCCTGTAGTGATTCCAAACGCGTTATACGCAGTTTGGTCCGTCCAACCAGGTGACAGTGG
TTTTGAATTATTACCATCATCAATTTTACTAGCCGTGATTTCATTATTCATGAAGTTATCATGAACGTTA
GAGGAGGCAATTGGTTGTGAAAGCGCTTGAGAATTTGTTTGAGTTGTTATGAGGTTCGGACCGTTGCTAC
TGTTAGTGAAAGTGAAGGACAATGAGCTATCAGCAATATTCCCACTTTGATTAAAATTGGCGCCACCAAA
CAAAGCAGACGGGGTCAGTGGCACTAATGATTGCAGCTGTTGCTGTTGCCCTAGAAAAGGCGTGACTGAG
CGATGCGAAGGTGTGCTTCTTGGTATTGTCACTGGAGAGTTACGAGAGGGTGGACGGTTAGATAACAGCT
TGACTAGATCACTGAAACTTGCTCCTGATTTCAATGGCACAGGTGAAGGCCCTACTGAGCCAGGAGAAAC
ATATTTAACACTGATATTGTTGACATTTTCCTCCGGAAGAGTAGGGTATTGGGCGATAGTTGCAGAACCG
ACAATATTTTTAATGGCGCTACCATTACTATTGTTATAACTGATATGCGGTAATGGGATTGCACACTGTG
ATAACAGAAACGGCGCACATACCTCTTCC
